Addgene plasmid #237846: SF3A1-P2
Purpose: Study the role and mechanism of the SF3A1-P2 3' UTR in regulation gene function.
Depositing lab: Angela Ting. Depositing organization: University of Texas MD Anderson Cancer Center. Publication: Differentiation in the human urothelia is defined by distinct alternative polyadenylation. Le NB, Sona S, Santo B, Zhang Y, Ou R, Schweickart RA, Kochat V, Padron WI, Rai K, Lee SH, Yi JM, Wessely O, Lee BH, Ting AH. Cell Rep. 2026 Jan 13;45(1):116839. doi: 10.1016/j.celrep.2025.116839. PubMed 41533515.
Backbone
  Vector backbone: pmirGLO Dual-Luciferase miRNA Target Expression Vector
  Vector type: Mammalian Expression
Growth in bacteria
  Bacterial resistance: Ampicillin, 100 μg/mL
  Growth temperature: 37°C
  Growth strain: DH5alpha
  Copy number: High Copy
Gene/Insert
  Gene/Insert name: SF3A1-P2 3'UTR
  Species: H. sapiens (human)
  Entrez Gene: SF3A1 (a.k.a. PRP21, PRPF21, SAP114, SF3A120)
  Cloning method: Gibson Cloning
Terms and licenses: Academic/Nonprofit Terms; Industry Terms: Not Available to Industry
How to cite: SF3A1-P2 was a gift from Angela Ting (Addgene plasmid # 237846 ; http://n2t.net/addgene:237846 ; RRID:Addgene_237846)
