[The description below was written by a language model from this plasmid's Addgene catalogue record and pLannotate feature annotations shown in this document.]
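Description:
SF3A1-P2 is a mammalian dual-luciferase reporter plasmid built on the pmirGLO Dual-Luciferase miRNA Target Expression Vector, carrying a 3' UTR of the human splicing factor gene SF3A1. It is propagated in E. coli from a high-copy ColE1/pUC-type origin under ampicillin selection (β-lactamase with its own promoter), and a ColE1 cer site is annotated that helps keep the plasmid monomeric.

The primary reporter is the synthetic firefly luciferase gene luc2, annotated here as driven by a mouse PGK promoter. Between the end of the luc2 coding sequence and the residual multiple cloning site lies an unannotated stretch of roughly 2.6 kb. Its position matches where a 3' UTR insert would sit in this backbone, so it most likely corresponds to the Gibson-cloned SF3A1-P2 3' UTR, although the feature table does not label it. The "P2" designation, together with the associated study on alternative polyadenylation, suggests this is one particular polyadenylation-site isoform of the UTR, but the record does not define it explicitly. A second, independent cassette uses the SV40 enhancer/early promoter to express human codon-optimized Renilla luciferase followed closely by a neomycin/G418 resistance sequence and a synthetic poly(A) signal, providing an internal normalization control and potentially a selectable marker in mammalian cells. An SV40 poly(A) signal is also present. Several short fragment annotations (tnpA, large T antigen, M13 ori, bom, T7 terminator, SET1) are probably incidental sequence matches rather than functional parts.

The construct is intended for transfection into mammalian cells to test how this SF3A1 3' UTR affects gene expression, read out as firefly activity relative to Renilla.
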