Features (pLannotate 1.2.2; 18 found; start..end, strand, type, name):
      1..589     +  rep_origin     ori: high-copy-number ColE1/pMB1/pBR322/pUC origin of replication
    747..1607    -  CDS            AmpR: β-lactamase; bla; confers resistance to ampicillin, carbenicillin, and related antibiotics
   1608..1712    -  promoter       AmpR promoter: bla
   1755..1847    +  CDS            tnpA (fragment): TN5P_ECOLX - Also known as tnp. Experimental evidence at protein level: Swiss-Prot protein existence level 1. Mediates transposition of transposon Tn5 by a 'cut and paste' mechanism. First, the monomeric transposase binds the 19 bp inverted DNA repeats flanking the transposon. Then, dimerization of the DNA- bound transposase creates a synaptic DNA complex. After nicking of the first DNA strand, excision of the transposon proceeds through a series of intermediates. The transposase then mediates the insertion of the transposon at a new site by strand transfer. The activity of the wild- type tran
   1868..1916    -  polyA_signal   poly(A) signal: synthetic polyadenylation signal
   1980..2772    -  CDS            NeoR/KanR (fragment): aminoglycoside phosphotransferase from Tn5; aph(3')-II (or nptII); confers resistance to neomycin, kanamycin, and G418 (Geneticin®)
   2823..3755    -  CDS            hRluc: Renilla luciferase human codon-optimized
   3806..4163    -  promoter       SV40 promoter: SV40 enhancer and early promoter
   4228..4279    +  misc_feature   bom (fragment): basis of mobility region from pBR322
   4280..4312    -  rep_origin     M13 ori (fragment): M13 bacteriophage origin of replication; arrow indicates direction of (+) strand synthesis
   4317..4385    +  CDS            large T antigen (fragment): large T antigen from SV40 (simian virus 40)
   4408..4529    +  polyA_signal   SV40 poly(A) signal: SV40 polyadenylation signal
   4551..4570    -  terminator     T7 terminator (fragment): transcription terminator for bacteriophage T7 RNA polymerase
   4578..4627    -  CDS            SET1 (fragment): solubility-enhancement tag derived from T7 phage gene 10B
   4634..4657    -  misc_feature   MCS (fragment): pUC18/19 multiple cloning site
   7299..8951    -  CDS            luciferase: firefly luciferase synthetic luc2 version of the luciferase gene
   8998..9497    -  promoter       PGK promoter: mouse phosphoglycerate kinase 1 promoter
   9554..9837    -  misc_feature   cer region: ColE1-derived recombination site that helps to maintain plasmids as monomers
>Addgene plasmid #237846 | SF3A1-P2 | addgene full sequence | sequence record 471699 | Addgene NGS Result
TTGAAATCCTTTTTTTCTGCGCGTAATCTGCTGCTTGCAAACAAAAAAACCACCGCTACCAGCGGTGGTT
TGTTTGCCGGATCAAGAGCTACCAACTCTTTTTCCGAAGGTAACTGGCTTCAGCAGAGCGCAGATACCAA
ATACTGTCCTTCTAGTGTAGCCGTAGTTAGGCCACCACTTCAAGAACTCTGTAGCACCGCCTACATACCT
CGCTCTGCTAATCCTGTTACCAGTGGCTGCTGCCAGTGGCGATAAGTCGTGTCTTACCGGGTTGGACTCA
AGACGATAGTTACCGGATAAGGCGCAGCGGTCGGGCTGAACGGGGGGTTCGTGCACACAGCCCAGCTTGG
AGCGAACGACCTACACCGAACTGAGATACCTACAGCGTGAGCTATGAGAAAGCGCCACGCTTCCCGAAGG
GAGAAAGGCGGACAGGTATCCGGTAAGCGGCAGGGTCGGAACAGGAGAGCGCACGAGGGAGCTTCCAGGG
GGAAACGCCTGGTATCTTTATAGTCCTGTCGGGTTTCGCCACCTCTGACTTGAGCGTCGATTTTTGTGAT
GCTCGTCAGGGGGGCGGAGCCTATGGAAAAACGCCAGCAACGCGGCCTTTTTACGGTTCCTGGCCTTTTG
CTGGCCTTTTGCTCACATGTTCTTTCCTGCGTTATCCCCTGATTCTGTGGATAACCGTATTACCGCCTTT
GAGTGAGCTGATACCGGTTGGGCGTCGCTTGGTCGGTCATTTCGAATTACCAATGCTTAATCAGTGAGGC
ACCTATCTCAGCGATCTGTCTATTTCGTTCATCCATAGTTGCCTGACTCCCCGTCGTGTAGATAACTACG
ATACGGGAGGGCTTACCATCTGGCCCCAGTGCTGCAATGATACCGCGAGACCCACGCTCACCGGCTCCAG
ATTTATCAGCAATAAACCAGCCAGCCGGAAGGGCCGAGCGCAGAAGTGGTCCTGCAACTTTATCCGCCTC
CATCCAGTCTATTAATTGTTGCCGGGAAGCTAGAGTAAGTAGTTCGCCAGTTAATAGTTTGCGCAACGTT
GTTGCCATTGCTACAGGCATCGTGGTGTCACGCTCGTCGTTTGGTATGGCTTCATTCAGCTCCGGTTCCC
AACGATCAAGGCGAGTTACATGATCCCCCATGTTGTGCAAAAAAGCGGTTAGCTCCTTCGGTCCTCCGAT
AGTTGTCAGAAGTAAGTTGGCCGCAGTGTTATCACTCATGGTTATGGCAGCACTGCATAATTCTCTTACT
GTCATGCCATCCGTAAGATGCTTTTCTGTGACTGGTGAGTACTCAACCAAGTCATTCTGAGAATAGTGTA
TGCGGCGACCGAGTTGCTCTTGCCCGGCGTCAATACGGGATAATACCGCGCCACATAGCAGAACTTTGAA
AGTGCTCATCATTGGAAAACGTTCTTCGGGGCGAAAACTCTCAAGGATCTTACCGCTGTTGAGATCCAGT
TCGATGTAACCCACTCGTGCACCCAACTGATCTTCAGCATCTTTTACTTTCACCAGCGTTTCTGGGTGAG
CAAAAACAGGAAGGCAAAATGCCGCAAAAAAGGGAATAAGGGCGACACGGAAATGTTGAATACTCATACT
CTTCCTTTTTCAATATTATTGAAGCATTTATCAGGGTTATTGTCTCATGAGCGGATACATATTTGAATGT
ATTTAGAAAAATAAACAAATAGGGGTTCCGCGCACATTTCCCCGAAAAGTGCCACCTGACGTCTAAGAAA
CCATTACGTAGAAAGCCAGTCCGCAGAAACGGTGCTGACCCCGGATGAATGTCAGCTACTGGGCTATCTG
GACAAGGGAAAACGCAAGCGCAAAGAGGATCCTTATCGCTATCGATTCACACAAAAAACCAACACACAGA
TGTAATGAAAATAAAGATATTTTATTGCGGCCATCGTGATGGCAGGTTGGGCGTCGCTTGGTCGGTCATT
TCGAACCCCAGAGTCCCGCTCAGAAGAACTCGTCAAGAAGGCGATAGAAGGCGATGCGCTGCGAATCGGG
AGCGGCGATACCGTAAAGCACGAGGAAGCGGTCAGCCCATTCGCCGCCAAGCTCTTCAGCAATATCACGG
GTAGCCAACGCTATGTCCTGATAGCGGTCCGCCACACCCAGCCGGCCACAGTCGATGAATCCAGAAAAGC
GGCCATTTTCCACCATGATATTCGGCAAGCAGGCATCGCCATGGGTCACGACGAGATCCTCGCCGTCGGG
CATGCGCGCCTTGAGCCTGGCGAACAGTTCGGCTGGCGCGAGCCCCTGATGCTCTTCGTCCAGATCATCC
TGATCGACAAGACCGGCTTCCATCCGAGTACGTGCTCGCTCGATGCGATGTTTCGCTTGGTGGTCGAATG
GGCAGGTAGCCGGATCAAGCGTATGCAGCCGCCGCATTGCATCAGCCATGATGGATACTTTCTCGGCAGG
AGCAAGGTGAGATGACAGGAGATCCTGCCCCGGCACTTCGCCCAATAGCAGCCAGTCCCTTCCCGCTTCA
GTGACAACGTCGAGCACAGCTGCGCAAGGAACGCCCGTCGTGGCCAGCCACGATAGCCGCGCTGCCTCGT
CCTGCAGTTCATTCAGGGCACCGGACAGGTCGGTCTTGACAAAAAGAACCGGGCGCCCCTGCGCTGACAG
CCGGAACACGGCGGCATCAGAGCAGCCGATTGTCTGTTGTGCCCAGTCATAGCCGAATAGCCTCTCCACC
CAAGCGGCCGGAGAACCTGCGTGCAATCCATCTTGTTCAATCCCTCCGGAGCCTCCGCCACCTGATCCGC
CACCTCCGCTCCCACCACCGGTCTGCTCGTTCTTCAGCACGCGCTCCACGAAGCTCTTGATGTACTTACC
CATTTCATCTGGAGCGTCCTCCTGGCTGAAGTGGAGGCCCTTCACCTTCACGAACTCGGTGTTAGGGAAC
TTCTTAGCTCCCTCGACAATAGCGTTGGAAAAGAACCCAGGGTCGGACTCGATGAACATCTTAGGCAGAT
CGTCGCTGGCCCGAAGGTAGGCGTTGTAGTTGCGGACAATCTGGACGACGTCGGGCTTGCCTCCCTTAAC
GAGAGGGATCTCGCGAGGCCAGGAGAGGGTAGGCCGTCTAACCTCGCCCTTCTCCTTGAATGGCTCCAGG
TAGGCAGCGAACTCCTCAGGCTCCAGTTTCCGCATGATCTTGCTTGGGAGCATGGTCTCGACGAAGAAGT
TATTCTCAAGCACCATTTTCTCGCCCTCTTCGCTCTTGATCAGGGCGATATCCTCCTCGATGTCAGGCCA
CTCGTCCCAGGACTCGATCACGTCCACGACACTCTCAGCATGGACGATGGCCTTGATCTTGTCTTGGTGC
TCGTAGGAGTAGTGAAAGGCCAGACAAGCCCCCCAGTCGTGGCCCACAAAGATGATTTTCTTTGGAAGGT
TCAGCAGCTCGAACCAAGCGGTGAGGTACTTGTAGTGATCCAGGAGGCGATATGAGCCATTCCCGCTCTT
GCCGGACTTACCCATTCCGATCAGATCAGGGATGATGCATCTAGCCACGGGCTCGATGTGAGGCACGACG
TGCCTCCACAGGTAGCTGGAGGCAGCGTTACCATGCAGAAAAATCACGGCGTTCTCGGCGTGCTTCTCGG
AATCATAGTAGTTGATGAAGGAGTCCAGCACGTTCATTTGCTTGCAGCGAGCCCACCACTGAGGCCCAGT
GATCATGCGTTTGCGTTGCTCGGGGTCGTACACCTTGGAAGCCATGGTGGCTCCAGCCTTTGGTTCGAGA
CTGTTGTGTCAGAAGAATCAAGCTTTTTGCAAAAGCCTAGGCCTCCAAAAAAGCCTCCTCACTACTTCTG
GAATAGCTCAGAGGCCGAGGCGGCCTCGGCCTCTGCATAAATAAAAAAAATTAGTCAGCCATGGGGCGGA
GAATGGGCGGAACTGGGCGGAGTTAGGGGCGGGATGGGCGGAGTTAGGGGCGGGACTATGGTTGCTGACT
AATTGAGATGCATGCTTTGCATACTTCTGCCTGCTGGGGAGCCTGGGGACTTTCCACACCTGGTTGCTGA
CTAATTGAGATGCATGCTTTGCATACTTCTGCCTGCTGGGGAGCCTGGGGACTTTCCACACCCTAACTGA
CACACATTCCACAGCTGGTTCTTTCCGCCTCAGAAGGTACCTAACCAAGTTCCTCTTTCAGAGGTTATTT
CAGGCCATGGTGCTGCGCAGATCCGCGTATGCGGTGTGAAATACCGCACAGATGCGTAAGGAGAAAATAC
CGCATCAGGAAATTGTAAGCGTTAATATTTTGTTAAAATTCGATTTTACCACATTTGTAGAGGTTTTACT
TGCTTAAAAAAACCTCCCACATCTCCCCCTGAACCTGAAACATAAAATGAATGCAATTGTTGTTGTTAAC
TTGTTTATTGCAGCTTATAATGGTTACAAATAAAGCAATAGCATCACAAATTTCACAAATAAAGCATTTT
TTTCACTGCATTCTAGTTGTGGTTTGTCCAAACTCATCAATGTATCTTATCATGTCTGCTCGAAGCGGCC
GCCCCAAGGGGTTATGCTAGTTATTGCTCAGCGGTGGCAGCAGCCAACTCAGCTTCCTTTCGGGCTTTGT
TAGCAGCCGGATCAGCTTGCATGCCTGCAGGTCGACTACAAGAGGAACCTGCTGTCAAGTCCCTGCCATT
TTGCCTCTCCTGTCTCCCACCCCCTGCCCCAGACCCAGGAGCCCCCCTGAGGCTTTGCCTTGCCTGCATA
TTTGTTTCGCTCTTACTCAGTTTGGGAATTCAAATTGTCCTGCAGAGGTTCATTCCCCTGACCCTTTCCC
CACATTGGTAAGAGTAGCTGGGTTTTCTAAGCCACTCTCTGGAATCTCTTTGTGTTAGGGTCTCGATTTG
AGGACATTCATTTCTTCAGCAGCCCATTAGCAACTGAGAGCCCAGGGATGTCCTACAGGATAGTTTCATA
GTGACAGGTGGCACTTGGCTAATAGAATATGGCTGATATTGTCATTAATCATTTTGTACCTTGACATGGG
TTGTCTAATAAAACTCGGACCCTTCTTGTGAAATCAGTTAAATAAGACTTGTCTCGGTCACCTGTGCCCT
GTCCAGACTCGAGGCAGTGGTAACACTGCACAGTGCTATGTGGCTTCTCTTTGAGGATTTTTGGGTTTTG
TAACTAAATTCTTGCTGCCCTCATACTTTTTATGTATTAGAATCATATTCGTATTGCCCTTTTAAAACAT
TGGGATCCTCCAAAGGCCTGCCCCATGTATTTAACAGTAATACAGGAAGCATGGCAGGCACCATGCAAAC
CAAGGATGGATGGTGCAGTCCCTGTGTCAGTGGGCGGTGGTTTCCTGCTGGCCTGGAATCACTCATCACC
TGATTGATTGGCTCTGTGGTCCTGGGCAGGTGCCTCATAGGTGTGTGGATATGATGACGTTTCTTTAAAA
TGTATGTATTTAACAAATACTTAATTGTATTAAGGTCATGTACCAAGGATTTGATAAAGTTTAAATAATT
TACTCTCTACTTTTATCCATTTTATCCATTTTAACTCATGTAATCCTCATGTGAGTATTCCTGTTTAACA
CTTGAGTAAACTGAGGCACAGAGAACATAAGTTGCATGCCATAGTCACACACTGTGAAAGTGAAAAGAGA
ATGTGTGCAAAACACGTCACAGTCCTGGTTTCTGAGTAAAGGCAGGCTGTTATCTTTAGAATCAAGCTAT
CACAGGGAGATAGGCAATGCTGTGGGTGTTGGAGGAAGGTGAGAGCCTGTTGCTAACAATTTCCTGGTTT
TAAAGCTAAGGCTGATTTTATTGGGAAGATCTCACATGTGTGTGGCCCCTGAGAGTTCCCAGTGCCTTTT
ATTTGCAGTCCTTCCATTTGGACCTCCTAGCTGCCCCATCAGGTCATCTCCAGGGCTCAGAGGGGTGAGA
CCATTTCCCAAGGTCACAGAACCAGCTCTCTAGTCACCACCCTGCCTCTCCCTCTCACCCAGAGTCAGTA
CCAGTTTTATGGCTTTATTACAAACTGCTGGGTCCCTCCCATTTTCAACTTGATTGATGGGATGTCATCC
CTTATCCTGTCTGACATTTGCCTCTGGCCTGGTTGCTAGAAGTTTGCCCCAGGGGCAAGAGTTGAAATTT
GGCTTCCTGAGGTGGGCTTTGTGGTTTGCGTCCCTAAAGTGAGCCCACTACTGGTTGCTTGTCCATGGCC
AACACCAGAAATCCCCTGAGCACTACCTGGGTCTCATTCCAAGAAGGAAGAGGGTCAGGAGACCTGGGGA
GTCTCATATTCCAAGTTCTTCTTTCTTTCTGGGAGCAGTGGGCAGTTCATGGTGTTAGGGCACTCACCCC
CACAGACTGGCAAACCCTGCAGGACTTCCGTGGCTGAGGCTGTGACCGGAGGCCAGGAATGCCGTTGGGT
GGATTGTGAGTGAATGGGCCCTTTGAGCTGCCCTCTAGAGAGCAAATCCAGTTTCCTGGAGCTCCTGAAT
GAATATCTGTACTGGCTCGCTCAGATGCAGAAGCTCCATTGACCATGAGGCCTTGTGAACATCAGTGGCC
ACAGGCCCAGTGTGCTGCTTGGCACTGCACTAGTTTAGGACCTGCAGCATGTAGGTAGCGTCCTAGTGTT
TATAATACAAAGCTGCTCTGCACAGCTTTTCTGATTCTTCTTGCAATCTCCTGAGGATTATCTGCCCCAT
TTTTAAAACGAGGTGGAATACCCAAGGTCATGTAGCCAGTGAGTGCTCTGGAAAGCCAAAGCAGCTCATC
CCTTCCTGGGGACCACACTGCTCTGCTCCACCAGACCACACTATGAAATAGGAATAAGTGCTCCTGTTGC
AGGACTGCTGGGAAAACAGGTGGTGTGGGACTTAAGTCACCATAATTTTGAAGACTTGCATGCAGAGGGC
TCCAGGAATTGTAGACATTAAGGAATTTCACTTTCAGTTCTACCCACTACTTAAGTACTTGTCATGTACT
CTTAGAGGAGGCCAGTAATGATCAGAACCATTTTACTTTAAAATTAATAATATTGTATTAGAGAATATAT
TAAATGGTTATATTGGGTTATGTTAGGATATATACTTGAATGGAAATACATGTACTATTAGCAATCATAT
TTCATTTATCCCTGTAATTAGACAAGAAAGCATAATATAGCTCTACTCATGGGTACACATACCAGTGTAT
AAGATTTTTAGAAGTTTACTTTTTAAAAATAAAAGCAAAATGTAAGATCTTAAACTCGAGGCTAGCGAGC
TCGTTTAAACAACTAGAATTACACGGCGATCTTGCCGCCCTTCTTGGCCTTAATGAGAATCTCGCGGATC
TTGCGGGCGTCCAACTTGCCGGTCAGTCCTTTAGGCACCTCGTCCACGAACACAACACCACCGCGCAGCT
TCTTGGCGGTTGTAACCTGGCTGGCCACATAGTCCACGATCTCCTTCTCGGTCATGGTTTTACCGTGTTC
CAGCACGACGACTGCGGCGGGCAGCTCGCCGGCATCGTCGTCGGGCAGGCCGGCGACCCCGGCGTCGAAG
ATGTTGGGGTGTTGCAGCAGGATGCTCTCCAGTTCGGCTGGGGCTACCTGGTAGCCCTTGTATTTGATCA
GGCTCTTCAGCCGGTCCACGATGAAGAAGTGCTCGTCCTCGTCCCAGTAGGCGATGTCGCCGCTGTGCAG
CCAGCCGTCCTTGTCGATGAGAGCGTTTGTAGCCTCGGGGTTGTTAACGTAGCCGCTCATGATCATGGGG
CCACGGACGCACAGCTCGCCGCGCTGGTTCACACCCAGTGTCTTACCGGTGTCCAAGTCCACCACCTTAG
CCTCGAAGAAGGGCACCACCTTGCCTACTGCGCCAGGCTTGTCGTCCCCTTCGGGGGTGATCAGAATGGC
GCTGGTTGTTTCTGTCAGGCCGTAGCCCTGGCGGATGCCTGGTAGGTGGAAGCGTTTGGCCACGGCCTCA
CCTACCTCCTTGCTGAGCGGCGCCCCGCCGCTGGCGATCTCGTGCAAGTTGCTTAGGTCGTACTTGTCGA
TGAGAGTGCTCTTAGCGAAGAAGCTAAATAGTGTGGGCACCAGCAGGGCAGATTGAATCTTATAGTCTTG
CAAGCTGCGCAAGAATAGCTCCTCCTCGAAGCGGTACATGAGCACGACCCGAAAGCCGCAGATCAAGTAG
CCCAGCGTGGTGAACATGCCGAAGCCGTGGTGAAATGGCACCACGCTGAGGATAGCGGTGTCGGGGATGA
TCTGGTTGCCGAAGATGGGGTCGCGGGCATGACTGAATCGGACACAAGCGGTGCGGTGCGGTAGGGCTAC
GCCCTTGGGCAATCCGGTACTGCCACTACTGTTCATGATCAGGGCGATGGTTTTGTCCCGGTCGAAGCTC
TCGGGCACGAAGTCGTACTCGTTGAAGCCGGGTGGCAAATGGGAAGTCACGAAGGTGTACATGCTTTGGA
AGCCCTGGTAGTCGGTCTTGCTATCCATGATGATGATCTTTTGTATGATCGGTAGCTTCTTTTGCACGTT
GAGGATCTTTTGCAGCCCTTTCTTGCTCACGAATACGACGGTGGGCTGGCTGATGCCCATGCTGTTCAGC
AGCTCGCGCTCGTTGTAGATGTCGTTAGCTGGGGCCACAGCCACACCGATGAACAGGGCACCCAACACGG
GCATGAAGAACTGCAAGCTATTCTCGCTGCACACCACGATCCGATGGTTTGTATTCAGCCCATAGCGCTT
CATAGCTTCTGCCAGCCGAACGCTCATCTCGAAGTACTCGGCGTAGGTAATGTCCACCTCGATATGTGCG
TCGGTAAAGGCGATGGTGCCGGGCACCAGGGCGTAGCGCTTCATGGCTTTGTGCAGCTGCTCGCCGGCGG
TCCCGTCTTCGAGTGGGTAGAATGGCGCTGGGCCCTTCTTAATGTTTTTGGCATCTTCCATGGTGGCTTT
ACCAACAGTACCGGATTGCCAAGCTTGGGCTGCAGGTCGAAAGGCCCGGAGATGAGGAAGAGGAGAACAG
CGCGGCAGACGTGCGCTTTTGAAGCGTGCAGAATGCCGGGCCTCCGGAGGACCTTCGGGCGCCCGCCCCG
CCCCTGAGCCCGCCCCTGAGCCCGCCCCCGGACCCACCCCTTCCCAGCCTCTGAGCCCAGAAAGCGAAGG
AGCAAAGCTGCTATTGGCCGCTGCCCCAAAGGCCTACCCGCTTCCATTGCTCAGCGGTGCTGTCCATCTG
CACGAGACTAGTGAGACGTGCTACTTCCATTTGTCACGTCCTGCACGACGCGAGCTGCGGGGCGGGGGGG
AACTTCCTGACTAGGGGAGGAGTAGAAGGTGGCGCGAAGGGGCCACCAAAGAACGGAGCCGGTTGGCGCC
TACCGGTGGATGTGGAATGTGTGCGAGGCCAGAGGCCACTTGTGTAGCGCCAAGTGCCCAGCGGGGCTGC
TAAAGCGCATGCTCCAGACTGCCTTGGGAAAAGCGCCTCCCCTACCCGGTAGATCTCGATCCTCTACGCC
GGACGCATCGTGGCCGGAGTACTGCGGTTTATCTCGATGGCTACGAGGGCAGACAGTAAGTGGATTTACC
ATAATCCCTTAATTGTACGCACCGCTAAAACGCGTTCAGCGCGATCACGGCAGCAGACAGGTAAAAATGG
CAACAAACCACCCGAAAAACTGCCGCAATCGCGCCTGATAAATTTTAACCGTATGAATACCTATGCAACC
AGAGGGTACAGGCCACATTACCCCCACTTAATCCACTGAAGCTGCCATTTTTCATGGTTTCACCATCCCA
GCGAAGGGCCATCCAGCGTGCGTTCCTGTATTTCCGGACTATAAAAGGATCTAGGTGAAGATCCTTTTTG
ATAATCTCATGACCAAAATCCCTTAACGTGAGTTTTCGTTCCACTGAGCGTCAGACCCCGTAGAAAAGAT
CAAAGGATCTTC
